Addgene plasmid #250465: pPR-1_14E_LD5T
Purpose: GRASP module to assemble sPPR proteins for RNA editing: module 14E_LD5T
Depositing lab: Ian Small. Depositing organization: University of Western Australia. Publication: GRASP: a modular toolkit for building synthetic pentatricopeptide repeat RNA-binding proteins. Dennis M, Low SY, Viljoen A, Pullakhandam A, Colas des Francs-Small C, Campbell-Clause L, Bond CS, Small I, Kwok van der Giezen FM. Nucleic Acids Res. 2025 Oct 28;53(20):gkaf1169. doi: 10.1093/nar/gkaf1169. PubMed 41224122.
Backbone
  Vector backbone: pAGM1311
  Backbone manufacturer: Sylvestre Marillonnet
  Vector type: Synthetic Biology
Growth in bacteria
  Bacterial resistance: Kanamycin, 50 μg/mL
  Growth temperature: 37°C
  Growth strain: DH5alpha
  Copy number: High Copy
Gene/Insert
  Gene/Insert name: 14E_LD5T
  Species: Synthetic
  Cloning method: Golden Gate
Terms and licenses: Academic/Nonprofit Terms; Industry Terms: Not Available to Industry
Depositor comments: GRASP kit for MoClo assembly of sPPR proteins is a library of 42 plasmids which can be combined to assemble sPPR proteins with 9, 14, or 19 motifs to target any RNA sequence of the same length. See the original publication for more information, and find code for analysis and script for GRASP assembly at https://github.com/farleykvdg/GRASP.
How to cite: pPR-1_14E_LD5T was a gift from Ian Small (Addgene plasmid # 250465 ; http://n2t.net/addgene:250465 ; RRID:Addgene_250465)
