[The description below was written by a language model from this plasmid's Addgene catalogue record and pLannotate feature annotations shown in this document.]
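Description:
pPR-1_14E_LD5T is a small (about 2.1 kb) Golden Gate/MoClo part plasmid built on the pAGM1311 backbone, a cloning vector used for holding low-level modules in the MoClo hierarchy. It is one component of the GRASP kit, a library of 42 plasmids whose modules can be combined to assemble synthetic pentatricopeptide repeat (sPPR) RNA-binding proteins with 9, 14 or 19 motifs, designed to target any RNA sequence of the matching length. The plasmid is maintained in E. coli at high copy through a ColE1/pUC-type origin and is selected with kanamycin. The resistance gene is an aminoglycoside phosphotransferase annotated as being driven by the bla (AmpR) promoter.

The payload is the synthetic module named 14E_LD5T, described as a building block for sPPR proteins intended for RNA editing. The record does not spell out what the name encodes, such as the position in the array or the nucleotide specificity of the motif, so this has to be taken from the kit's documentation. Automated annotation picks up a roughly 90 nt coding segment resembling a fragment of an Arabidopsis thaliana PPR protein of the E subclass (PCMP-E57). This is consistent with a short synthetic PPR-type or E-domain-related motif rather than a complete gene. No promoter, terminator or tag is annotated around the insert, so the plasmid serves as a storage and donor vector, not an expression construct. The module is meant to be released and joined in order with other GRASP parts by Golden Gate assembly. The short lacI fragment annotated near the end of the sequence is probably a backbone remnant with no functional role.
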