Features (pLannotate 1.2.2; 5 found; start..end, strand, type, name):
      6..95      +  CDS            PCMP-E57 (fragment): PPR70_ARATH - Experimental evidence at transcript level: Swiss-Prot protein existence level 2. From Arabidopsis thaliana (Mouse-ear cress).
    227..331     +  promoter       AmpR promoter: bla
    332..1126    +  CDS            KanR: aminoglycoside phosphotransferase; aphA-3; confers resistance to kanamycin
   1297..1885    +  rep_origin     ori: high-copy-number ColE1/pMB1/pBR322/pUC origin of replication
   2068..2117    +  CDS            lacI (fragment): lac repressor; lacI; The lac repressor binds to the lac operator to inhibit transcription in E. coli. This inhibition can be relieved by adding lactose or isopropyl-β-D-thiogalactopyranoside (IPTG).
>Addgene plasmid #250465 | pPR-1_14E_LD5T | addgene full sequence | sequence record 498607 | Addgene NGS Result
ACATTGAATTGTTCGATAAGATGCCAGAGAGAGATGTTGTTTCTTGGACCGCAATGATCTCTGGATACGC
ACAGAATGGTAGGATAGATGAAGCACGTGACGAGTTGTCTTCACGAAGTGGCTCTTCAGTGGACGAAAGG
GCCTCGTGATACGCCTATTTTTATAGGTTAATGTCATGATAATAATGGTTTCTTAGACGTCAGGTGGCAC
TTTTCGGGGAAATGTGCGCGGAACCCCTATTTGTTTATTTTTCTAAATACATTCAAATATGTATCCGCTC
ATGAGACAATAACCCTGATAAATGCTTCAATAATATTGAAAAAGGAAGAGTATGGCTAAAATGAGAATAT
CACCGGAATTGAAAAAACTGATCGAAAAATACCGCTGCGTAAAAGATACGGAAGGAATGTCTCCTGCTAA
GGTATATAAGCTGGTGGGAGAAAATGAAAACCTATATTTAAAAATGACGGACAGCCGGTATAAAGGGACC
ACCTATGATGTGGAACGGGAAAAGGACATGATGCTATGGCTGGAAGGAAAGCTGCCTGTTCCAAAGGTCC
TGCACTTTGAACGGCATGATGGCTGGAGCAATCTGCTCATGAGTGAGGCCGATGGCGTCCTTTGCTCGGA
AGAGTATGAAGATGAACAAAGCCCTGAAAAGATTATCGAGCTGTATGCGGAGTGCATCAGGCTCTTTCAC
TCCATCGACATATCGGATTGTCCCTATACGAATAGCTTAGACAGCCGCTTAGCCGAATTGGATTACTTAC
TGAATAACGATCTGGCCGATGTGGATTGCGAAAACTGGGAAGAGGACACTCCATTTAAAGATCCGCGCGA
GCTGTATGATTTTTTAAAGACGGAAAAGCCCGAAGAGGAACTTGTCTTTTCCCACGGCGACCTGGGAGAC
AGCAACATCTTTGTGAAAGATGGCAAAGTAAGTGGCTTTATTGATCTTGGGAGAAGCGGCAGGGCGGACA
AGTGGTATGACATTGCCTTCTGCGTCCGGTCGCTCAGGGAGGATATCGGGGAAGAACAGTATGTCGAGCT
ATTTTTTGACTTACTGGGGATCAAGCCTGATTGGGAGAAAATAAAATATTATATTTTACTGGATGAATTG
TTTTAGCTGTCAGACCAAGTTTACTCATATATACTTTAGATTGATTTAAAACTTCATTTTTAATTTAAAA
GGATCTAGGTGAAGATCCTTTTTGATAATCTCATGACCAAAATCCCTTAACGTGAGTTTTCGTTCCACTG
AGCGTCAGACCCCGTAGAAAAGATCAAAGGATCTTCTTGAGATCCTTTTTTTCTGCGCGTAATCTGCTGC
TTGCAAACAAAAAAACCACCGCTACCAGCGGTGGTTTGTTTGCCGGATCAAGAGCTACCAACTCTTTTTC
CGAAGGTAACTGGCTTCAGCAGAGCGCAGATACCAAATACTGTTCTTCTAGTGTAGCCGTAGTTAGGCCA
CCACTTCAAGAACTCTGTAGCACCGCCTACATACCTCGCTCTGCTAATCCTGTTACCAGTGGCTGCTGCC
AGTGGCGATAAGTCGTGTCTTACCGGGTTGGACTCAAGACGATAGTTACCGGATAAGGCGCAGCGGTCGG
GCTGAACGGGGGGTTCGTGCACACAGCCCAGCTTGGAGCGAACGACCTACACCGAACTGAGATACCTACA
GCGTGAGCTATGAGAAAGCGCCACGCTTCCCGAAGGGAGAAAGGCGGACAGGTATCCGGTAAGCGGCAGG
GTCGGAACAGGAGAGCGCACGAGGGAGCTTCCAGGGGGAAACGCCTGGTATCTTTATAGTCCTGTCGGGT
TTCGCCACCTCTGACTTGAGCGTCGATTTTTGTGATGCTCGTCAGGGGGGCGGAGCCTATGGAAAAACGC
CAGCAACGCGGCCTTTTTACGGTTCCTGGCCTTTTGCTGGCCTTTTGCTCACATGTTCTTTCCTGCGTTA
TCCCCTGATTCTGTGGATAACCGTATTACCGCCTTTGAGTGAGCTGATACCGCTCGCCGCAGCCGAACGA
CCGAGCGCAGCGAGTCAGTGAGCGAGGAAGCGGAAGAGCGCCCAATACGCAAACCGCCTCTCCCCGCGCG
TTGGCCGATTCATTAATCACTCTGTGAAG
