>Addgene plasmid #250465 | pPR-1_14E_LD5T | depositor partial sequence | sequence record 494195 | 14E_LD5T
TGAATTGTTCGATAAGATGCCAGAGAGAGATGTTGTTTCTTGGACCGCAATGATCTCTGGATACGCACAG
AATGGTAGGATAGATGAAGCACGTGA
